>Addgene plasmid #185974 | T_antiEGFPsynsrRNA_UA | addgene full sequence | sequence record 373910 | Addgene NGS Result
GAGTCCCTATCAGTGATAGAGATTGACATCCCTATCAGTGATAGAGATACTGAGCACATCAGCAGGACGC
ACTGACCGAATTCGCACCACCCCGGTGAACAGCTCCTCGCCCTTGCTCACCATTTTCTGTTGGGCCATTG
CATTGCCACTGATTTTCCAACATATAAAAAGACAAGCCCGAACAGTCGTCCGGGCTTTTTTTCTCGAGCT
TCTAGAGGCATCAAATAAAACGAAAGGCTCAGTCGAAAGACTGGGCCTTTCGTTTTATCTGTTGTTTGTC
GGTGAACGCTCTCCTGAGTAGGACAAATCCGCCGCCCTAGACCTAGGGGCTGGCACTCTGTCGATACCCC
ACCGAGACCCCATTGGGGCCAATACGCCCGCGTTTCTTCCTTTTCCCCACCCCACCCCCCAAGTTCGGGT
GAAGGCCCAGGGCTCGCAGCCAACGTCGGGGCGGCAGGCCCTGCCATAGCCTCAGGTTACTCATATATAC
TTTAGATTGATTTAAAACTTCATTTTTAATTTAAAAGGATCTAGGTGAAGATCCTTTTTGATAATCTCAT
GACCAAAATCCCTTAACGTGAGTTTTCGTTCCACTGAGCGTCAGACCCCGTAGAAAAGATCAAAGGATCT
TCTTGAGATCCTTTTTTTCTGCGCGTAATCTGCTGCTTGCAAACAAAAAAACCACCGCTACCAGCGGTGG
TTTGTTTGCCGGATCAAGAGCTACCAACTCTTTTTCCGAAGGTAACTGGCTTCAGCAGAGCGCAGATACC
AAATACTGTTCTTCTAGTGTAGCCGTAGTTAGGCCACCACTTCAAGAACTCTGTAGCACCGCCTACATAC
CTCGCTCTGCTAATCCTGTTACCAGTGGCTGCTGCCAGTGGCGATAAGTCGTGTCTTACCGGGTTGGACT
CAAGACGATAGTTACCGGATAAGGCGCAGCGGTCGGGCTGAACGGGGGGTTCGTGCACACAGCCCAGCTT
GGAGCGAACGACCTACACCGAACTGAGATACCTACAGCGTGAGCTATGAGAAAGCGCCACGCTTCCCGAA
GGGAGAAAGGCGGACAGGTATCCGGTAAGCGGCAGGGTCGGAACAGGAGAGCGCACGAGGGAGCTTCCAG
GGGGAAACGCCTGGTATCTTTATAGTCCTGTCGGGTTTCGCCACCTCTGACTTGAGCGTCGATTTTTGTG
ATGCTCGTCAGGGGGGCGGAGCCTATGGAAAAACGCCAGCAACGCGGCCTTTTTACGGTTCCTGGCCTTT
TGCTGGCCTTTTGCTCACATGTTCTTTCCTGCGTTATCCCCTACTAGTGCTTGGATTCTCACCAATAAAA
AACGCCCGGCGGCAACCGAGCGTTCTGAACAAATCCAGATGGAGTTCTGAGGTCATTACTGGATCTATCA
ACAGGAGTCCAAGCGAGCTCGTAAACTTGGTCTGACAGTTACCAATGCTTAATCAGTGAGGCACCTATCT
CAGCGATCTGTCTATTTCGTTCATCCATAGTTGCCTGACTCCCCGTCGTGTAGATAACTACGATACGGGA
GGGCTTACCATCTGGCCCCAGTGCTGCAATGATACCGCGAGACCCACGCTCACCGGCTCCAGATTTATCA
GCAATAAACCAGCCAGCCGGAAGGGCCGAGCGCAGAAGTGGTCCTGCAACTTTATCCGCCTCCATCCAGT
CTATTAATTGTTGCCGGGAAGCTAGAGTAAGTAGTTCGCCAGTTAATAGTTTGCGCAACGTTGTTGCCAT
TGCTACAGGCATCGTGGTGTCACGCTCGTCGTTTGGTATGGCTTCATTCAGCTCCGGTTCCCAACGATCA
AGGCGAGTTACATGATCCCCCATGTTGTGCAAAAAAGCGGTTAGCTCCTTCGGTCCTCCGATCGTTGTCA
GAAGTAAGTTGGCCGCAGTGTTATCACTCATGGTTATGGCAGCACTGCATAATTCTCTTACTGTCATGCC
ATCCGTAAGATGCTTTTCTGTGACTGGTGAGTACTCAACCAAGTCATTCTGAGAATAGTGTATGCGGCGA
CCGAGTTGCTCTTGCCCGGCGTCAATACGGGATAATACCGCGCCACATAGCAGAACTTTAAAAGTGCTCA
TCATTGGAAAACGTTCTTCGGGGCGAAAACTCTCAAGGATCTTACCGCTGTTGAGATCCAGTTCGATGTA
ACCCACTCGTGCACCCAACTGATCTTCAGCATCTTTTACTTTCACCAGCGTTTCTGGGTGAGCAAAAACA
GGAAGGCAAAATGCCGCAAAAAAGGGAATAAGGGCGACACGGAAATGTTGAATACTCATACTCTTCCTTT
TTCAATATTATTGAAGCATTTATCAGGGTTATTGTCTCATGAGCGGATACATATTTGAATGTATTTAGAA
AAATAAACAAATAGGGGTTCCGCGCACATTTCCCCGAAAAGTGCCACCTGACGTCTAAGAAACCATTATT
ATCATGACATTAACCTATAAAAATAGGCGTATCACGAGGCCCTTTCGTCTTCACCTC
Features (pLannotate 1.2.2; 8 found; start..end, strand, type, name):
      4..77      +  promoter       PLtetO-1 promoter: modified phage lambda PL promoter with tet operator sites (Lutz and Bujard, 1997)
    102..210     +  ncRNA          MicC (fragment): Accession: RF00121 - MicC RNA
    222..308     +  terminator     rrnB T1 terminator: Escherichia coli rrnB; transcription terminator T1 from the E. coli rrnB gene
    395..411     -  polyA_signal   bGH poly(A) signal (fragment): bovine growth hormone polyadenylation signal
    633..1221    +  rep_origin     ori: high-copy-number ColE1/pMB1/pBR322/pUC origin of replication
   1315..1409    -  terminator     lambda t0 terminator: transcription terminator from phage lambda
   1439..2299    -  CDS            AmpR: β-lactamase; bla; confers resistance to ampicillin, carbenicillin, and related antibiotics
   2300..2404    -  promoter       AmpR promoter: bla
