[The description below was written by a language model from this plasmid's Addgene catalogue record and pLannotate feature annotations shown in this document.]
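Description:
T_antiEGFPsynsrRNA_UA is a small, high-copy synthetic-biology plasmid for Escherichia coli, built on a modular pZ-type backbone. It replicates from a ColE1/pUC-family origin and is selected with ampicillin through a β-lactamase gene driven by its own bla promoter and followed by the phage lambda t0 terminator. The catalogue lists a total size of about 2.5 kb, and the sequenced record is slightly shorter (2,507 nt). The difference is minor and the record does not explain it.

The payload is a 436 bp synthetic cassette cloned between AatII and AvrII sites, both retained. It consists of the PLtetO-1 promoter, a phage lambda PL derivative carrying tet operator sites, placed upstream of a synthetic small regulatory RNA directed against EGFP. The feature table annotates a MicC fragment within the transcribed region. This fits the common design in which a target-specific antisense segment is fused to the MicC scaffold, a natural E. coli sRNA structure that recruits Hfq to repress translation of the target mRNA, although the record does not spell out this architecture. Transcription ends at the rrnB T1 terminator. A very short match to the bGH polyadenylation signal is also annotated, but it is probably a spurious hit with no function in bacteria.

PLtetO-1 is repressed by TetR, so the sRNA is expressed constitutively in strains without the repressor. The record recommends DH5alphaZ1 for experiments, a strain generally known to supply TetR and so allow inducible control. The associated work describes a microgravity-responsive genetic device in E. coli, in which this plasmid presumably provides knockdown of an EGFP reporter.
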