Addgene plasmid #185974: T_antiEGFPsynsrRNA_UA
Purpose: Expresses antiEGFPsynsrRNA from PlTetO-1 promoter in E.coli Dh5alpha cell. For experiment use Dh5alphaz1.
Depositing lab: Sangram Bagh. Depositing organization: Saha Institute of Nuclear Physics. Publication: A microgravity responsive synthetic genetic device in Escherichia coli. Mukhopadhyay S, Bagh S. Biosens Bioelectron. 2020 Nov 1;167:112462. doi: 10.1016/j.bios.2020.112462. Epub 2020 Aug 1. PubMed 32781386.
Backbone
  Vector backbone: Pz
  Backbone manufacturer: expressys.
  Backbone size w/o insert (bp): 2112
  Total vector size (bp): 2548
  Modifications to backbone: Insertion of PlTetO-1antiEGFPsynsrRNA
  Vector type: Synthetic Biology
Growth in bacteria
  Bacterial resistance: Ampicillin, 100 μg/mL
  Growth temperature: 37°C
  Growth strain: DH5alpha
  Copy number: High Copy
Gene/Insert
  Gene/Insert name: PlTetO-1 AntiEGFPsynsrRNA
  Species: Synthetic
  Insert size (bp): 436
  Promoter: PlTetO-1
  Cloning method: Restriction Enzyme; 5′ cloning site AatII (not destroyed); 3′ cloning site AvrII (not destroyed)
  Sequencing primers: 5′ GAGGCCCTTTCGTCTTCAC
Terms and licenses: Academic/Nonprofit Terms; Industry Terms: Not Available to Industry
Depositor comments: Please visit https://www.biorxiv.org/content/10.1101/2020.01.26.920629v1 for bioRxiv preprint.
How to cite: T_antiEGFPsynsrRNA_UA was a gift from Sangram Bagh (Addgene plasmid # 185974 ; http://n2t.net/addgene:185974 ; RRID:Addgene_185974)
